>Addgene plasmid #48972 | 3xFNLDD/pMXs-IG | depositor full sequence | sequence record 71675 | 3xFNLDD/pMXs-IG sequence 6741 bps
CCCGAAAAGTGCCACCTGCATAATGAAAGACCCCACCTGTAGGTTTGGCAAGCTAGCTTAAGTAACGCCA
TTTTGCAAGGCATGGAAAAATACATAACTGAGAATAGAAAAGTTCAGATCAAGGTCAGGAACAGATGGAA
CAGCTGAATATGGGCCAAACAGGATATCTGTGGTAAGCAGTTCCTGCCCCGGCTCAGGGCCAAGAACAGA
TGGAACAGCTGAATATGGGCCAAACAGGATATCTGTGGTAAGCAGTTCCTGCCCCGGCTCAGGGCCAAGA
ACAGATGGTCCCCAGATGCGGTCCAGCCCTCAGCAGTTTCTAGAGAACCATCAGATGTTTCCAGGGTGCC
CCAAGGACCTGAAATGACCCTGTGCCTTATTTGAACTAACCAATCAGTTCGCTTCTCGCTTCTGTTCGCG
CGCTTCTGCTCCCCGAGCTCAATAAAAGAGCCCACAACCCCTCACTCGGCGCGCCAGTCCTCCGATTGAC
TGAGTCGCCCGGGTACCCGTGTATCCAATAAACCCTCTTGCAGTTGCATCCGACTTGTGGTCTCGCTGTT
CCTTGGGAGGGTCTCCTCTGAGTGATTGACTACCCGTCAGCGGGGGTCTTTCATTTGGGGGCTCGTCCGG
GATCGGGAGACCCCTGCCCAGGGACCACCGACCCACCACCGGGAGGTAAGCTGGCCAGCAACTTATCTGT
GTCTGTCCGATTGTCTAGTGTCTATGACTGATTTTATGCGCCTGCGTCGGTACTAGTTAGCTAACTAGCT
CTGTATCTGGCGGACCCGTGGTGGAACTGACGAGTTCGGAACACCCGGCCGCAACCCTGGGAGACGTCCC
AGGGACTTCGGGGGCCGTTTTTGTGGCCCGACCTGAGTCCAAAAATCCCGATCGTTTTGGACTCTTTGGT
GCACCCCCCTAATAGGAGGGATATGTGGTTCTGGTAGGAGACGAGAACCTAAAACAGTTCCCGCCTCCGT
CTGAATTTTTGCTTTCGGTTTGGGACCGAAGCCGCGCCGCGCGTCTTGTCTGCTGCAGCATCGTTCTGTG
TTGTCTCTGTCTGACTGTGTTTCTGTATTTGTCTGAAAATTAGGGCCAGACTGTTACCACTCCCTTAAGT
TTGACCTTAGGTCACTGGAAAGATGTCGAGCGGATCGCTCACAACCAGTCGGTAGATGTCAAGAAGAGAC
GTTGGGTTACCTTCTGCTCTGCAGAATGGCCAACCTTTAACGTCGGATGGCCGCGAGACGGCACCTTTAA
CCGAGACCTCATCACCCAGGTTAAGATCAAGGTCTTTTCACCTGGCCCGCATGGACACCCAGACCAGGTC
CCCTACATCGTGACCTGGGAAGCCTTGGCTTTTGACCCCCCTCCCTGGGTCAAGCCCTTTGTACACCCTA
AGCCTCCGCCTCCTCTTCCTCCATCCGCCCCGTCTCTCCCCCTTGAACCTCCTCGTTCGACCCCGCCTCG
ATCCTCCCTTTATCCAGCCCTCACTCCTTCTCTAGGCGCCCCCATATGGCCATATGAGATCTTATATGGG
GCACCCCCGCCCCTTGTAAACTTCCCTGACCCTGACATGACAAGAGTTACTAACAGCCCCTCTCTCCAAG
CTCACTTACAGGCTCTCTACTTAGTCCAGCACGAAGTCTGGAGACCTCTGGCGGCAGCCTACCAAGAACA
ACTGGACCGACCGGTGGTACCTCACCCTTACCGAGTCGGCGACACAGTGTGGGTCCGCCGACACCAGACT
AAGAACCTAGAACCTCGCTGGAAAGGACCTTACACAGTCCTGCTGACCACCCCCACCGCCCTCAAAGTAG
ACGGCATCGCAGCTTGGATACACGCCGCCCACGTGAAGGCTGCCGACCCCGGGGGTGGACCATCCTCTAG
ACTGCCGGATCTAGCTAGTTAATTAAGGATCCCAGTGTGGTGGTACGGGAATTCCTGCAGGCGTTTAGTG
AACCGTCAGAATTAACCATGGACTACAAAGACCATGACGGTGATTATAAAGATCATGACATCGATTACAA
GGATGACGATGACAAGCTTGCGGCCGCGAATTCATCGATAGATCGATCCCCTCCAAAAAAGAAGAGAAAG
GTCGAACCTGAGGGAATGAAAGCGTTAACGGCCAGGCAACAAGAGGTGTTTGATCTCATCCGTGATCACA
TCAGCCAGACAGGTATGCCGCCGACGCGTGCGGAAATCGCGCAGCGTTTGGGGTTCCGTTCCCCAAACGC
GGCTGAAGAACATCTGAAGGCGCTGGCACGCAAAGGCGTTATTGAAATTGTTTCCGGCGCATCACGCGGG
ATTCGTCTGTTGCAGGAAGAGGAAGAAGGGTTGCCGCTGGTAGGTCGTGTGGCTGCCGGTGAACCACTTC
TGGCGCAACAGCATATTGAAGGTCATTATCAGGTCGATCCTTCCTTATTCAAGCCGAATGCTGATTTCCT
GCTGCGCGTCAGCGGGATGTCGATGAAAGATATCGGCATTATGGATGGTGACTTGCTGGCAGTGCATAAA
ACTCAGGATGTACGTAACGGTCAGGTCGTTGTCGCACGTATTGATGACGAGGTTACCGTTAAGCGCCTGA
AAAAACAGGGCAATAAAGTCGAACTGTTGCCAGAAAATAGCGAGTTTAAACCAATTGTCGTAGATCTTCG
TCAGCAGAGCTTCACCATTGAAGGGCTGGCGGTTGGGGTTATTCGCAACGGCGACTGGCTGTAGTCGACC
TCGAGGGCCGGCGCGCCGCGGCCGCTACGTAAATTCCGCCCCTCTCCCTCCCCCCCCCCTAACGTTACTG
GCCGAAGCCGCTTGGAATAAGGCCGGTGTGCGTTTGTCTATATGTTATTTTCCACCATATTGCCGTCTTT
TGGCAATGTGAGGGCCCGGAAACCTGGCCCTGTCTTCTTGACGAGCATTCCTAGGGGTCTTTCCCCTCTC
GCCAAAGGAATGCAAGGTCTGTTGAATGTCGTGAAGGAAGCAGTTCCTCTGGAAGCTTCTTGAAGACAAA
CAACGTCTGTAGCGACCCTTTGCAGGCAGCGGAACCCCCCACCTGGCGACAGGTGCCTCTGCGGCCAAAA
GCCACGTGTATAAGATACACCTGCAAAGGCGGCACAACCCCAGTGCCACGTTGTGAGTTGGATAGTTGTG
GAAAGAGTCAAATGGCTCTCCTCAAGCGTATTCAACAAGGGGCTGAAGGATGCCCAGAAGGTACCCCATT
GTATGGGATCTGATCTGGGGCCTCGGTGCACATGCTTTACATGTGTTTAGTCGAGGTTAAAAAAACGTCT
AGGCCCCCCGAACCACGGGGACGTGGTTTTCCTTTGAAAAACACGATGATAATATGGCCACAACCATGGT
GAGCAAGGGCGAGGAGCTGTTCACCGGGGTGGTGCCCATCCTGGTCGAGCTGGACGGCGACGTAAACGGC
CACAAGTTCAGCGTGTCCGGCGAGGGCGAGGGCGATGCCACCTACGGCAAGCTGACCCTGAAGTTCATCT
GCACCACCGGCAAGCTGCCCGTGCCCTGGCCCACCCTCGTGACCACCCTGACCTACGGCGTGCAGTGCTT
CAGCCGCTACCCCGACCACATGAAGCAGCACGACTTCTTCAAGTCCGCCATGCCCGAAGGCTACGTCCAG
GAGCGCACCATCTTCTTCAAGGACGACGGCAACTACAAGACCCGCGCCGAGGTGAAGTTCGAGGGCGACA
CCCTGGTGAACCGCATCGAGCTGAAGGGCATCGACTTCAAGGAGGACGGCAACATCCTGGGGCACAAGCT
GGAGTACAACTACAACAGCCACAACGTCTATATCATGGCCGACAAGCAGAAGAACGGCATCAAGGTGAAC
TTCAAGATCCGCCACAACATCGAGGACGGCAGCGTGCAGCTCGCCGACCACTACCAGCAGAACACCCCCA
TCGGCGACGGCCCCGTGCTGCTGCCCGACAACCACTACCTGAGCACCCAGTCCGCCCTGAGCAAAGACCC
CAACGAGAAGCGCGATCACATGGTCCTGCTGGAGTTCGTGACCGCCGCCGGGATCACTCTCGGCATGGAC
GAGCTGTACAAGTAAGTCGACGATAAAATAAAAGATTTTATTTAGTCTCCAGAAAAAGGGGGGAATGAAA
GACCCCACCTGTAGGTTTGGCAAGCTAGCTTAAGTAACGCCATTTTGCAAGGCATGGAAAAATACATAAC
TGAGAATAGAGAAGTTCAGATCAAGGTCAGGAACAGATGGAACAGCTGAATATGGGCCAAACAGGATATC
TGTGGTAAGCAGTTCCTGCCCCGGCTCAGGGCCAAGAACAGATGGAACAGCTGAATATGGGCCAAACAGG
ATATCTGTGGTAAGCAGTTCCTGCCCCGGCTCAGGGCCAAGAACAGATGGTCCCCAGATGCGGTCCAGCC
CTCAGCAGTTTCTAGAGAACCATCAGATGTTTCCAGGGTGCCCCAAGGACCTGAAATGACCCTGTGCCTT
ATTTGAACTAACCAATCAGTTCGCTTCTCGCTTCTGTTCGCGCGCTTCTGCTCCCCGAGCTCAATAAAAG
AGCCCACAACCCCTCACTCGGGGCGCCAGTCCTCCGATTGACTGAGTCGCCCGGGTACCCGTGTATCCAA
TAAACCCTCTTGCAGTTGCATCCGACTTGTGGTCTCGCTGTTCCTTGGGAGGGTCTCCTCTGAGTGATTG
ACTACCCGTCAGCGGGGGTCTTTCACATGCAGCATGTATCAAAATTAATTTGGTTTTTTTTCTTAAGTAT
TTACATTAAATGGCCATAGTTGCATTAATGAATCGGCCAACGCGCGGGGAGAGGCGGTTTGCGTATTGGG
CGCTCTTCCGCTTCCTCGCTCACTGACTCGCTGCGCTCGGTCGTTCGGCTGCGGCGAGCGGTATCAGCTC
ACTCAAAGGCGGTAATACGGTTATCCACAGAATCAGGGGATAACGCAGGAAAGAACATGTGAGCAAAAGG
CCAGCAAAAGGCCAGGAACCGTAAAAAGGCCGCGTTGCTGGCGTTTTTCCATAGGCTCCGCCCCCCTGAC
GAGCATCACAAAAATCGACGCTCAAGTCAGAGGTGGCGAAACCCGACAGGACTATAAAGATACCAGGCGT
TTCCCCCTGGAAGCTCCCTCGTGCGCTCTCCTGTTCCGACCCTGCCGCTTACCGGATACCTGTCCGCCTT
TCTCCCTTCGGGAAGCGTGGCGCTTTCTCATAGCTCACGCTGTAGGTATCTCAGTTCGGTGTAGGTCGTT
CGCTCCAAGCTGGGCTGTGTGCACGAACCCCCCGTTCAGCCCGACCGCTGCGCCTTATCCGGTAACTATC
GTCTTGAGTCCAACCCGGTAAGACACGACTTATCGCCACTGGCAGCAGCCACTGGTAACAGGATTAGCAG
AGCGAGGTATGTAGGCGGTGCTACAGAGTTCTTGAAGTGGTGGCCTAACTACGGCTACACTAGAAGAACA
GTATTTGGTATCTGCGCTCTGCTGAAGCCAGTTACCTTCGGAAAAAGAGTTGGTAGCTCTTGATCCGGCA
AACAAACCACCGCTGGTAGCGGTGGTTTTTTTGTTTGCAAGCAGCAGATTACGCGCAGAAAAAAAGGATC
TCAAGAAGATCCTTTGATCTTTTCTACGGGGTCTGACGCTCAGTGGAACGAAAACTCACGTTAAGGGATT
TTGGTCATGAGATTATCAAAAAGGATCTTCACCTAGATCCTTTTGCGGCCGGCCGCAAATCAATCTAAAG
TATATATGAGTAAACTTGGTCTGACAGTTACCAATGCTTAATCAGTGAGGCACCTATCTCAGCGATCTGT
CTATTTCGTTCATCCATAGTTGCCTGACTCCCCGTCGTGTAGATAACTACGATACGGGAGGGCTTACCAT
CTGGCCCCAGTGCTGCAATGATACCGCGAGACCCACGCTCACCGGCTCCAGATTTATCAGCAATAAACCA
GCCAGCCGGAAGGGCCGAGCGCAGAAGTGGTCCTGCAACTTTATCCGCCTCCATCCAGTCTATTAATTGT
TGCCGGGAAGCTAGAGTAAGTAGTTCGCCAGTTAATAGTTTGCGCAACGTTGTTGCCATTGCTACAGGCA
TCGTGGTGTCACGCTCGTCGTTTGGTATGGCTTCATTCAGCTCCGGTTCCCAACGATCAAGGCGAGTTAC
ATGATCCCCCATGTTGTGCAAAAAAGCGGTTAGCTCCTTCGGTCCTCCGATCGTTGTCAGAAGTAAGTTG
GCCGCAGTGTTATCACTCATGGTTATGGCAGCACTGCATAATTCTCTTACTGTCATGCCATCCGTAAGAT
GCTTTTCTGTGACTGGTGAGTACTCAACCAAGTCATTCTGAGAATAGTGTATGCGGCGACCGAGTTGCTC
TTGCCCGGCGTCAATACGGGATAATACCGCGCCACATAGCAGAACTTTAAAAGTGCTCATCATTGGAAAA
CGTTCTTCGGGGCGAAAACTCTCAAGGATCTTACCGCTGTTGAGATCCAGTTCGATGTAACCCACTCGTG
CACCCAACTGATCTTCAGCATCTTTTACTTTCACCAGCGTTTCTGGGTGAGCAAAAACAGGAAGGCAAAA
TGCCGCAAAAAAGGGAATAAGGGCGACACGGAAATGTTGAATACTCATACTCTTCCTTTTTCAATATTAT
TGAAGCATTTATCAGGGTTATTGTCTCATGAGCGGATACATATTTGAATGTATTTAGAAAAATAAACAAA
TAGGGGTTCCGCGCACATTTC
Features (pLannotate 1.2.2; 17 found; start..end, strand, type, name):
     22..615     +  LTR            LTR: long terminal repeat from Moloney murine leukemia virus
    678..877     +  misc_feature   MMLV Ψ: packaging signal of Moloney murine leukemia virus (MMLV)
    929..1017    +  misc_feature   MESV Ψ (fragment): packaging signal of murine embryonic stem cell virus
   1094..1510    +  CDS            gag (truncated): truncated Moloney murine leukemia virus (MMLV) gag gene lacking the start codon
   1520..1894    +  misc_feature   pol region: Moloney murine leukemia virus (MMLV) pol region containing the splice acceptor site
   1952..1970    +  promoter       tight TRE promoter (fragment): Tet-responsive promoter PTight, consisting of seven tet operator sequences followed by the minimal CMV promoter
   1981..2046    +  CDS            3xFLAG: three tandem FLAG® epitope tags, followed by an enterokinase cleavage site
   2083..2102    +  CDS            SV40 NLS (fragment): nuclear localization signal of SV40 (simian virus 40) large T antigen
   2116..2721    +  CDS            lexA: LEXA_ECOLI - Also known as exrA, spr, tsl, umuA. Experimental evidence at protein level: Swiss-Prot protein existence level 1. Represses a number of genes involved in the response to DNA damage (SOS response), including recA and lexA. Binds to the 16 bp palindromic sequence 5'-CTGTATATATATACAG-3'. In the presence of single- stranded DNA, RecA interacts with LexA causing an autocatalytic cleavage which disrupts the DNA-binding part of LexA, leading to derepression of the SOS regulon and eventually DNA repair. Implicated in hydroxy radical-mediated cell death induced by hydroxyurea treatment (Pu
   2880..3342    +  misc_feature   IRES: internal ribosome entry site (IRES) of the encephalomyocarditis virus (EMCV)
   3356..4075    +  CDS            EGFP: the original enhanced GFP (Yang et al., 1996) mammalian codon-optimized
   4124..4245    +  LTR            3' LTR (ΔU3) (fragment): self-inactivating 3' long terminal repeat (LTR) from Moloney murine leukemia virus
   4246..4715    +  LTR            LTR: long terminal repeat from Moloney murine leukemia virus
   4781..4833    -  CDS            lacI (fragment): lac repressor; lacI; The lac repressor binds to the lac operator to inhibit transcription in E. coli. This inhibition can be relieved by adding lactose or isopropyl-β-D-thiogalactopyranoside (IPTG).
   5016..5604    -  rep_origin     ori: high-copy-number ColE1/pMB1/pBR322/pUC origin of replication
   5768..6628    -  CDS            AmpR: β-lactamase; bla; confers resistance to ampicillin, carbenicillin, and related antibiotics
   6629..6733    -  promoter       AmpR promoter: bla
