[The description below was written by a language model from this plasmid's Addgene catalogue record and pLannotate feature annotations shown in this document.]
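Description:
3xFNLDD/pMXs-IG is a 6,741 bp Moloney murine leukemia virus-based retroviral expression vector built on the pMXs-IG backbone and intended for stable gene delivery into mammalian cells. In bacteria it is maintained through a high-copy ColE1/pUC-type origin and selected with ampicillin via the β-lactamase gene and its own promoter. The viral portion consists of a 5′ LTR, the MMLV packaging signal (with an adjoining fragment annotated as MESV Ψ), a truncated gag lacking its start codon, a pol region carrying the splice acceptor, and a 3′ LTR. Because the viral structural genes are absent, these functions must be supplied in trans by packaging cells to produce infectious particles.

The payload is a 747 bp synthetic insert, 3xFNLDD, cloned into a Stu I site that was destroyed in the process. It encodes an N-terminal 3xFLAG epitope tag, an SV40 nuclear localization signal, and E. coli LexA sequence, described in the record as the LexA binding domain. Transcription is driven by the 5′ LTR. Downstream, an EMCV IRES allows cap-independent translation of EGFP from the same bicistronic transcript, so green fluorescence marks transduced cells and serves as the selectable marker in place of a drug resistance gene. Short hits to a tight TRE promoter and to lacI are only small fragments and probably do not represent functional elements.

The stated purpose is simply expression of 3xFNLDD in mammalian cells. The design yields a nuclear, FLAG-tagged protein able to recognise LexA operator sequences, which would suit anti-FLAG detection or pull-down of the protein and its bound material. The associated publication concerns regulation of Pax5 expression in chicken B cells, but the record does not describe the specific experimental application.
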