Addgene plasmid #48972: 3xFNLDD/pMXs-IG
Purpose: Expresses 3xFNLDD in mammalian cells
Depositing lab: Hodaka Fujii. Depositing organization: The University of Osaka. Publication: A Critical Role of the Thy28-MYH9 Axis in B Cell-Specific Expression of the Pax5 Gene in Chicken B Cells. Fujita T, Kitaura F, Fujii H. PLoS One. 2015 Jan 21;10(1):e0116579. doi: 10.1371/journal.pone.0116579. eCollection 2015. PONE-D-14-45451 PubMed 25607658.
Backbone
  Vector backbone: pMXs-IG
  Backbone manufacturer: Toshio Kitamura
  Backbone size w/o insert (bp): 5994
  Total vector size (bp): 6741
  Vector type: Mammalian Expression, Retroviral
  Selectable markers: enhanced GFP
Growth in bacteria
  Bacterial resistance: Ampicillin, 100 μg/mL
  Growth temperature: 30°C
  Growth strain: NEB Stable
  Copy number: High Copy
Gene/Insert
  Gene/Insert name: 3xFNLDD (alt name: 3xFLAG-NLS-LexA binding domain)
  Species: Synthetic
  Insert size (bp): 747
  Promoter: LTR
  Tag / fusion protein: 3xFLAG tag (N terminal on insert); NLS (nuclear localization signal) (N terminal on insert)
  Cloning method: Restriction Enzyme; 5′ cloning site Stu I (destroyed during cloning); 3′ cloning site Stu I (destroyed during cloning)
  Sequencing primers: 5′ ggtggaccatcctctagact; 3′ AAACGCACACCGGCCTTATT
Terms and licenses: Academic/Nonprofit Terms; Industry Terms: Not Available to Industry
Depositor comments: For more information on Fujii Lab CRISPR Plasmids please refer to: http://www.addgene.org/crispr/fujii/
How to cite: 3xFNLDD/pMXs-IG was a gift from Hodaka Fujii (Addgene plasmid # 48972 ; http://n2t.net/addgene:48972 ; RRID:Addgene_48972)
