>Addgene plasmid #48972 | 3xFNLDD/pMXs-IG | addgene partial sequence | sequence record 135591 | pMX-S1811 5'-GACGGCATCGCAGCTTGGATACAC-3'
AGGCTGCCGACCCCGGGGGTGGACCATCCTCTAGACTGCCGGATCTAGCTAGTTAATTAAGGATCCCAGT
GTGGTGGTACGGGAATTCCTGCAGGCGTTTAGTGAACCGTCAGAATTAACCATGGACTACAAAGACCATG
ACGGTGATTATAAAGATCATGACATCGATTACAAGGATGACGATGACAAGCTTGCGGCCGCGAATTCATC
GATAGATCGATCCCCTCCAAAAAAGAAGAGAAAGGTCGAACCTGAGGGAATGAAAGCGTTAACGGCCAGG
CAACAAGAGGTGTTTGATCTCATCCGTGATCACATCAGCCAGACAGGTATGCCGCCGACGCGTGCGGAAA
TCGCGCAGCGTTTGGGGTTCCGTTCCCCAAACGCGGCTGAAGAACATCTGAAGGCGCTGGCACGCAAAGG
CGTTATTGAAATTGTTTCCGGCGCATCACGCGGGATTCGTCTGTTGCAGGAAGAGGAAGAAGGGTTGCCG
CTGGTAGGTCGTGTGGCTGCCGGTGAACCACTTCTGGCGCAACAGCATATTGAAGGTCATTATCAGGTCG
ATCCTTCCTTATTCAAGCCGAATGCTGATTTCCTGCTGCGCGTCAGCGGGATGTCGATGAAAGATATCGG
CATTATGGATGGTGACTTGCTGGCAGTGCATAAAACTCAGGATGTACGTAACGGTCAGGTCGTTGTCGCA
CGTATTGATGACGAGGTTACCGTTAAGCGCCTGAAAAAACAGGGCAATAAAGTCGAACTGTTGCCAGAAA
ATAGCGAGTTTAAACCAATTGTCGTAGATCTTCGTCAGCAGAGCTTCACCATTGAAGGGCTGGCGGTTGG
GGTTATTCGCAACGGCGACTGGCTGTAGTCGACCTCGAGGGCCGGCGCGCCGCGGCCGCTACGTAAA
