>Addgene plasmid #48972 | 3xFNLDD/pMXs-IG | addgene partial sequence | sequence record 135648 | IRES-F 5'-TGGCTCTCCTCAAGCGTATT-3'
GGGGACGTGGTTTTCCTTTGAAAAACACGATGATAATATGGCCACAACCATGGTGAGCAAGGGCGAGGAG
CTGTTCACCGGGGTGGTGCCCATCCTGGTCGAGCTGGACGGCGACGTAAACGGCCACAAGTTCAGCGTGT
CCGGCGAGGGCGAGGGCGATGCCACCTACGGCAAGCTGACCCTGAAGTTCATCTGCACCACCGGCAAGCT
GCCCGTGCCCTGGCCCACCCTCGTGACCACCCTGACCTACGGCGTGCAGTGCTTCAGCCGCTACCCCGAC
CACATGAAGCAGCACGACTTCTTCAAGTCCGCCATGCCCGAAGGCTACGTCCAGGAGCGCACCATCTTCT
TCAAGGACGACGGCAACTACAAGACCCGCGCCGAGGTGAAGTTCGAGGGCGACACCCTGGTGAACCGCAT
CGAGCTGAAGGGCATCGACTTCAAGGAGGACGGCAACATCCTGGGGCACAAGCTGGAGTACAACTACAAC
AGCCACAACGTCTATATCATGGCCGACAAGCAGAAGAACGGCATCAAGGTGAACTTCAAGATCCGCCACA
ACATCGAGGACGGCAGCGTGCAGCTCGCCGACCACTACCAGCAGAACACCCCCATCGGCGACGGCCCCGT
GCTGCTGCCCGACAACCACTACCTGAGCACCCAGTCCGCCCTGAGCAAAGACCCCAACGAGAAGCGCGAT
CACATGGTCCTGCTGGAGTTCGTGACCGCCGCCGGGATCACTCTCGGCATGGACGAGCTGTACAAGTAAG
TCGACGATAAAATAAAAGATTTTATTTAGTCTCCAGAAA
